Addgene plasmid #20153: YF-RhoA(CA)
Depositing lab: Tobias Meyer. Publication: An inducible translocation strategy to rapidly activate and inhibit small GTPase signaling pathways. Inoue T, Heo WD, Grimley JS, Wandless TJ, Meyer T. Nat Methods. 2005 Jun . 2(6):415-8. 10.1038/nmeth763 PubMed 15908919.
Backbone
  Vector backbone: EYFP-C1
  Backbone manufacturer: Clontech
  Backbone size w/o insert (bp): 4733
  Vector type: Mammalian Expression
  Selectable markers: Neomycin (select with G418)
Growth in bacteria
  Bacterial resistance: Kanamycin, 50 μg/mL
  Growth temperature: 37°C
  Growth strain: DH5alpha
  Copy number: High Copy
Gene/Insert
  Gene/Insert name: YFP-FKBP-RhoA(CA) (alt name: RhoA)
  Species: H. sapiens (human)
  Entrez Gene: RHOA (a.k.a. ARH12, ARHA, EDFAOB, RHO12, RHOH12)
  Cloning method: Restriction Enzyme; 5′ cloning site EcoR1 (not destroyed); 3′ cloning site BamH1 (not destroyed)
  Sequencing primers: 5′ n/a
Terms and licenses: Academic/Nonprofit Terms; Industry Terms: Not Available to Industry
How to cite: YF-RhoA(CA) was a gift from Tobias Meyer (Addgene plasmid # 20153 ; http://n2t.net/addgene:20153 ; RRID:Addgene_20153)
