[The description below was written by a language model from this plasmid's Addgene catalogue record and pLannotate feature annotations shown in this document.]
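Description:
YF-RhoA(CA) is a mammalian expression plasmid built on the Clontech EYFP-C1 backbone, with a depositor sequence of about 5.7 kb. It replicates in E. coli at high copy from a ColE1/pUC-type origin and also carries an f1 origin. A single NeoR/KanR (Tn5 aminoglycoside phosphotransferase) gene serves both hosts. A bacterial (bla-type) promoter drives it for kanamycin selection, and the SV40 enhancer/early promoter with an HSV TK polyadenylation signal drives it for G418 selection of transfected mammalian cells. The short ble, bGH poly(A) and SV40 large T antigen fragments in the annotation look like incidental partial matches in backbone sequence rather than functional parts.

The payload is one fusion open reading frame expressed from the CMV immediate-early enhancer/promoter and terminated by the SV40 poly(A) signal. It reads EYFP, then an FKBP12-derived domain, then human RhoA cloned between EcoRI and BamHI sites. The automated annotation calls the RhoA segment the constitutively active Q63L mutant, consistent with "CA" in the name, but flags it as a fragment, so the match covers only part of the reference coding sequence. It labels the FKBP module as the F36V variant (DmrB), whereas the catalogue entry says only FKBP, so the exact variant should be checked against the sequence.

According to the associated publication title, the construct belongs to an inducible translocation strategy for rapidly activating or inhibiting small GTPase signalling. In such systems a small-molecule dimerizer links the FKBP-tagged protein to a partner domain anchored at a chosen cellular site, here bringing active RhoA to that site while EYFP lets its movement be followed by fluorescence microscopy. The record does not describe the partner construct or the dimerizer.
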