Features (pLannotate 1.2.2; 16 found; start..end, strand, type, name):
     61..364     +  enhancer       CMV enhancer: human cytomegalovirus immediate early enhancer
    365..568     +  promoter       CMV promoter: human cytomegalovirus (CMV) immediate early promoter
    613..1329    +  CDS            EYFP: EYFP is a basic (constitutively fluorescent) green/yellow fluorescent protein published in 1996, derived from Aequorea victoria. It is reported to be a very rapidly-maturing weak dimer with high acid sensitivity.
   1342..1662    +  CDS            DmrB: F36V mutant of FK506-binding protein FKBP12 binds synthetic ligands that do not bind wild-type FKBP
   1724..1745    +  misc_feature   MCS (fragment): multiple cloning site
   1750..2318    +  CDS            RhoA (Q63L) (fragment): constitutively active mutant of human Rho family small GTPase RhoA
   2342..2426    +  CDS            large T antigen (fragment): large T antigen from SV40 (simian virus 40)
   2449..2570    +  polyA_signal   SV40 poly(A) signal: SV40 polyadenylation signal
   2604..3032    -  rep_origin     f1 ori (sequence partly withheld): f1 bacteriophage origin of replication; arrow indicates direction of (+) strand synthesis
   3059..3163    +  promoter       AmpR promoter: bla
   3165..3522    +  promoter       SV40 promoter: SV40 enhancer and early promoter
   3557..4351    +  CDS            NeoR/KanR: aminoglycoside phosphotransferase from Tn5; aph(3')-II (or nptII); confers resistance to neomycin, kanamycin, and G418 (Geneticin®)
   4372..4524    +  CDS            ble (fragment): BLE_KLEPN - Experimental evidence at protein level: Swiss-Prot protein existence level 1. Binding protein with a strong affinity to the bleomycin family of antibiotics. Binds to CL990; an antimitotic-antibiotic compound. From Klebsiella pneumoniae.
   4583..4630    +  polyA_signal   HSV TK poly(A) signal: herpes simplex virus thymidine kinase polyadenylation signal (Cole and Stacy, 1985)
   4721..4737    -  polyA_signal   bGH poly(A) signal (fragment): bovine growth hormone polyadenylation signal
   4959..5547    +  rep_origin     ori: high-copy-number ColE1/pMB1/pBR322/pUC origin of replication
>Addgene plasmid #20153 | YF-RhoA(CA) | depositor full sequence | sequence record 9490 | Author sequence
TAGTTATTAATAGTAATCAATTACGGGGTCATTAGTTCATAGCCCATATATGGAGTTCCGCGTTACATAA
CTTACGGTAAATGGCCCGCCTGGCTGACCGCCCAACGACCCCCGCCCATTGACGTCAATAATGACGTATG
TTCCCATAGTAACGCCAATAGGGACTTTCCATTGACGTCAATGGGTGGAGTATTTACGGTAAACTGCCCA
CTTGGCAGTACATCAAGTGTATCATATGCCAAGTACGCCCCCTATTGACGTCAATGACGGTAAATGGCCC
GCCTGGCATTATGCCCAGTACATGACCTTATGGGACTTTCCTACTTGGCAGTACATCTACGTATTAGTCA
TCGCTATTACCATGGTGATGCGGTTTTGGCAGTACATCAATGGGCGTGGATAGCGGTTTGACTCACGGGG
ATTTCCAAGTCTCCACCCCATTGACGTCAATGGGAGTTTGTTTTGGCACCAAAATCAACGGGACTTTCCA
AAATGTCGTAACAACTCCGCCCCATTGACGCAAATGGGCGGTAGGCGTGTACGGTGGGAGGTCTATATAA
GCAGAGCTGGTTTAGTGAACCGTCAGATCCGCTAGCGCTACCGGTCGCCACCATGGTGAGCAAGGGCGAG
GAGCTGTTCACCGGGGTGGTGCCCATCCTGGTCGAGCTGGACGGCGACGTAAACGGCCACAAGTTCAGCG
TGTCCGGCGAGGGCGAGGGCGATGCCACCTACGGCAAGCTGACCCTGAAGTTCATCTGCACCACCGGCAA
GCTGCCCGTGCCCTGGCCCACCCTCGTGACCACCTTCGGCTACGGCCTGCAGTGCTTCGCCCGCTACCCC
GACCACATGAAGCAGCACGACTTCTTCAAGTCCGCCATGCCCGAAGGCTACGTCCAGGAGCGCACCATCT
TCTTCAAGGACGACGGCAACTACAAGACCCGCGCCGAGGTGAAGTTCGAGGGCGACACCCTGGTGAACCG
CATCGAGCTGAAGGGCATCGACTTCAAGGAGGACGGCAACATCCTGGGGCACAAGCTGGAGTACAACTAC
AACAGCCACAACGTCTATATCATGGCCGACAAGCAGAAGAACGGCATCAAGGTGAACTTCAAGATCCGCC
ACAACATCGAGGACGGCAGCGTGCAGCTCGCCGACCACTACCAGCAGAACACCCCCATCGGCGACGGCCC
CGTGCTGCTGCCCGACAACCACTACCTGAGCTACCAGTCCGCCCTGAGCAAAGACCCCAACGAGAAGCGC
GATCACATGGTCCTGCTGGAGTTCGTGACCGCCGCCGGGATCACTCTCGGCATGGACGAGCTGTACAAGA
GTGCTGGTGGTGGAGTGCAGGTGGAAACCATCTCCCCAGGAGACGGGCGCACCTTCCCCAAGCGCGGCCA
GACCTGCGTGGTGCACTACACCGGGATGCTTGAAGATGGAAAGAAATTTGATTCCTCCCGGGACAGAAAC
AAGCCCTTTAAGTTTATGCTAGGCAAGCAGGAGGTGATCCGAGGCTGGGAAGAAGGGGTTGCCCAGATGA
GTGTGGGTCAGAGAGCCAAACTGACTATATCTCCAGATTATGCCTATGGTGCCACTGGGCACCCAGGCAT
CATCCCACCACATGCCACTCTCGTCTTCGATGTGGAGCTTCTAAAACTGGAAAGTGCTGGTGGTAGTGCT
GGTGGTAGTGCTGGTGGTAGTGCTGGTGGTAGTGCTGGTGGTCCTCGAGCTCAAGCTTCGAATTCAGCAA
TGGCTGCCATCCGGAAGAAACTGGTGATTGTTGGTGATGGAGCCTGTGGAAAGACATGCTTGCTCATAGT
CTTCAGCAAGGACCAGTTCCCAGAGGTGTATGTGCCCACAGTGTTTGAGAACTATGTGGCAGATATCGAG
GTGGATGGAAAGCAGGTAGAGTTGGCTTTGTGGGACACAGCTGGGCTGGAAGATTATGATCGCCTGAGGC
CCCTCTCCTACCCAGATACCGATGTTATACTGATGTGTTTTTCCATCGACAGCCCTGATAGTTTAGAAAA
CATCCCAGAAAAGTGGACCCCAGAAGTCAAGCATTTCTGTCCCAACGTGCCCATCATCCTGGTTGGGAAT
AAGAAGGATCTTCGGAATGATGAGCACACAAGGCGGGAGCTAGCCAAGATGAAGCAGGAGCCGGTGAAAC
CTGAAGAAGGCAGAGATATGGCAAACAGGATTGGCGCTTTTGGGTACATGGAGTGTTCAGCAAAGACCAA
AGATGGAGTGAGAGAGGTTTTTGAAATGGCTACGAGAGCTGCTCTGCAAGCTAGACGTGGGAAGAAAAAA
TCTGGTTGAGGATCCACCGGATCTAGATAACTGATCATAATCAGCCATACCACATTTGTAGAGGTTTTAC
TTGCTTTAAAAAACCTCCCACACCTCCCCCTGAACCTGAAACATAAAATGAATGCAATTGTTGTTGTTAA
CTTGTTTATTGCAGCTTATAATGGTTACAAATAAAGCAATAGCATCACAAATTTCACAAATAAAGCATTT
TTTTCACTGCATTCTAGTTGTGGTTTGTCCAAACTCATCAATGTATCTTAAGGCGTAAATTGTAAGCGTT
AATATTTTGTTAAAATTCGCGTTAAATTTTTGTTAAATCAGCTCATTTTTTAACCAATAGGCCGAAATCG
GCAAAATCCCTTATAAATCAAAAGAATAGACCGAGATAGGGT
[37 nt withheld, positions 2703-2739]
AAAGAACGTGGACTCCAACGTCAAAGG
[49 nt withheld, positions 2767-2815]
T
[91 nt withheld, positions 2817-2907]
G
[124 nt withheld, positions 2909-3032]
CAGGTGGCACTTTTCGGGGAAATGTGCGCGGAACCCCTATTTGTTTATTTTTCTAAATACATTCAAATAT
GTATCCGCTCATGAGACAATAACCCTGATAAATGCTTCAATAATATTGAAAAAGGAAGAGTCCTGAGGCG
GAAAGAACCAGCTGTGGAATGTGTGTCAGTTAGGGTGTGGAAAGTCCCCAGGCTCCCCAGCAGGCAGAAG
TATGCAAAGCATGCATCTCAATTAGTCAGCAACCAGGTGTGGAAAGTCCCCAGGCTCCCCAGCAGGCAGA
AGTATGCAAAGCATGCATCTCAATTAGTCAGCAACCATAGTCCCGCCCCTAACTCCGCCCATCCCGCCCC
TAACTCCGCCCAGTTCCGCCCATTCTCCGCCCCATGGCTGACTAATTTTTTTTATTTATGCAGAGGCCGA
GGCCGCCTCGGCCTCTGAGCTATTCCAGAAGTAGTGAGGAGGCTTTTTTGGAGGCCTAGGCTTTTGCAAA
GATCGATCAAGAGACAGGATGAGGATCGTTTCGCATGATTGAACAAGATGGATTGCACGCAGGTTCTCCG
GCCGCTTGGGTGGAGAGGCTATTCGGCTATGACTGGGCACAACAGACAATCGGCTGCTCTGATGCCGCCG
TGTTCCGGCTGTCAGCGCAGGGGCGCCCGGTTCTTTTTGTCAAGACCGACCTGTCCGGTGCCCTGAATGA
ACTGCAAGACGAGGCAGCGCGGCTATCGTGGCTGGCCACGACGGGCGTTCCTTGCGCAGCTGTGCTCGAC
GTTGTCACTGAAGCGGGAAGGGACTGGCTGCTATTGGGCGAAGTGCCGGGGCAGGATCTCCTGTCATCTC
ACCTTGCTCCTGCCGAGAAAGTATCCATCATGGCTGATGCAATGCGGCGGCTGCATACGCTTGATCCGGC
TACCTGCCCATTCGACCACCAAGCGAAACATCGCATCGAGCGAGCACGTACTCGGATGGAAGCCGGTCTT
GTCGATCAGGATGATCTGGACGAAGAGCATCAGGGGCTCGCGCCAGCCGAACTGTTCGCCAGGCTCAAGG
CGAGCATGCCCGACGGCGAGGATCTCGTCGTGACCCATGGCGATGCCTGCTTGCCGAATATCATGGTGGA
AAATGGCCGCTTTTCTGGATTCATCGACTGTGGCCGGCTGGGTGTGGCGGACCGCTATCAGGACATAGCG
TTGGCTACCCGTGATATTGCTGAAGAGCTTGGCGGCGAATGGGCTGACCGCTTCCTCGTGCTTTACGGTA
TCGCCGCTCCCGATTCGCAGCGCATCGCCTTCTATCGCCTTCTTGACGAGTTCTTCTGAGCGGGACTCTG
GGGTTCGAAATGACCGACCAAGCGACGCCCAACCTGCCATCACGAGATTTCGATTCCACCGCCGCCTTCT
ATGAAAGGTTGGGCTTCGGAATCGTTTTCCGGGACGCCGGCTGGATGATCCTCCAGCGCGGGGATCTCAT
GCTGGAGTTCTTCGCCCACCCTAGGGGGAGGCTAACTGAAACACGGAAGGAGACAATACCGGAAGGAACC
CGCGCTATGACGGCAATAAAAAGACAGAATAAAACGCACGGTGTTGGGTCGTTTGTTCATAAACGCGGGG
TTCGGTCCCAGGGCTGGCACTCTGTCGATACCCCACCGAGACCCCATTGGGGCCAATACGCCCGCGTTTC
TTCCTTTTCCCCACCCCACCCCCCAAGTTCGGGTGAAGGCCCAGGGCTCGCAGCCAACGTCGGGGCGGCA
GGCCCTGCCATAGCCTCAGGTTACTCATATATACTTTAGATTGATTTAAAACTTCATTTTTAATTTAAAA
GGATCTAGGTGAAGATCCTTTTTGATAATCTCATGACCAAAATCCCTTAACGTGAGTTTTCGTTCCACTG
AGCGTCAGACCCCGTAGAAAAGATCAAAGGATCTTCTTGAGATCCTTTTTTTCTGCGCGTAATCTGCTGC
TTGCAAACAAAAAAACCACCGCTACCAGCGGTGGTTTGTTTGCCGGATCAAGAGCTACCAACTCTTTTTC
CGAAGGTAACTGGCTTCAGCAGAGCGCAGATACCAAATACTGTCCTTCTAGTGTAGCCGTAGTTAGGCCA
CCACTTCAAGAACTCTGTAGCACCGCCTACATACCTCGCTCTGCTAATCCTGTTACCAGTGGCTGCTGCC
AGTGGCGATAAGTCGTGTCTTACCGGGTTGGACTCAAGACGATAGTTACCGGATAAGGCGCAGCGGTCGG
GCTGAACGGGGGGTTCGTGCACACAGCCCAGCTTGGAGCGAACGACCTACACCGAACTGAGATACCTACA
GCGTGAGCTATGAGAAAGCGCCACGCTTCCCGAAGGGAGAAAGGCGGACAGGTATCCGGTAAGCGGCAGG
GTCGGAACAGGAGAGCGCACGAGGGAGCTTCCAGGGGGAAACGCCTGGTATCTTTATAGTCCTGTCGGGT
TTCGCCACCTCTGACTTGAGCGTCGATTTTTGTGATGCTCGTCAGGGGGGCGGAGCCTATGGAAAAACGC
CAGCAACGCGGCCTTTTTACGGTTCCTGGCCTTTTGCTGGCCTTTTGCTCACATGTTCTTTCCTGCGTTA
TCCCCTGATTCTGTGGATAACCGTATTACCGCCATGCAT
