>Addgene plasmid #20153 | YF-RhoA(CA) | addgene partial sequence | sequence record 26034 | 20153 with EGFP-C
CTCGGCATGGACGAGCTGTACAAGAGTGCTGGTGGTGGAGTGCAGGTGGAAACCATCTCCCCAGGAGACG
GGCGCACCTTCCCCAAGCGCGGCCAGACCTGCGTGGTGCACTACACCGGGATGCTTGAAGATGGAAAGAA
ATTTGATTCCTCCCGGGACAGAAACAAGCCCTTTAAGTTTATGCTAGGCAAGCAGGAGGTGATCCGAGGC
TGGGAAGAAGGGGTTGCCCAGATGAGTGTGGGTCAGAGAGCCAAACTGACTATATCTCCAGATTATGCCT
ATGGTGCCACTGGGCACCCAGGCATCATCCCACCACATGCCACTCTCGTCTTCGATGTGGAGCTTCTAAA
ACTGGAAAGTGCTGGTGGTAGTGCTGGTGGTAGTGCTGGTGGTAGTGCTGGTGGTAGTGCTGGTGGTCCT
CGAGCTCAAGCTTCGAATTCAGCAATGGCTGCCATCCGGAAGAAACTGGTGATTGTTGGTGATGGAGCCT
GTGGAAAGACATGCTTGCTCATAGTCTTCAGCAAGGACCAGTTCCCAGAGGTGTATGTGCCCACAGTGTT
TGAGAACTATGTGGCAGATATCGAGGTGGATGGAAAGCAGGTAGAGTTGGCTTTGTGGGACACAGCTGGG
CTGGAAGATTATGAT
